>Addgene plasmid #90666 | DYNLRB2 A11.5 gRNA | addgene full sequence | sequence record 183355 | Addgene NGS Result
GCAAACCGCCTCTCCCCGCGCGTTGGCCGATTCATTAATGCAGCTGGCACGACAGGTTTCCCGACTGGAA
AGCGGGCAGTGAGCGCAACGCAATTAATGTGAGTTAGCTCACTCATTAGGCACCCCAGGCTTTACACTTT
ATGCTTCCGGCTCGTATGTTGTGTGGAATTGTGAGCGGATAACAATTTCACACAGGAAACAGCTATGACC
ATGATTACGCCAAGCGCGCAATTAACCCTCACTAAAGGGAACAAAAGCTGGAGCTGCAAGCTTAATGTAG
TCTTATGCAATACTCTTGTAGTCTTGCAACATGGTAACGATGAGTTAGCAACATGCCTTACAAGGAGAGA
AAAAGCACCGTGCATGCCGATTGGTGGAAGTAAGGTGGTACGATCGTGCCTTATTAGGAAGGCAACAGAC
GGGTCTGACATGGATTGGACGAACCACTGAATTGCCGCATTGCAGAGATATTGTATTTAAGTGCCTAGCT
CGATACATAAACGGGTCTCTCTGGTTAGACCAGATCTGAGCCTGGGAGCTCTCTGGCTAACTAGGGAACC
CACTGCTTAAGCCTCAATAAAGCTTGCCTTGAGTGCTTCAAGTAGTGTGTGCCCGTCTGTTGTGTGACTC
TGGTAACTAGAGATCCCTCAGACCCTTTTAGTCAGTGTGGAAAATCTCTAGCAGTGGCGCCCGAACAGGG
ACTTGAAAGCGAAAGGGAAACCAGAGGAGCTCTCTCGACGCAGGACTCGGCTTGCTGAAGCGCGCACGGC
AAGAGGCGAGGGGCGGCGACTGGTGAGTACGCCAAAAATTTTGACTAGCGGAGGCTAGAAGGAGAGAGAT
GGGTGCGAGAGCGTCAGTATTAAGCGGGGGAGAATTAGATCGCGATGGGAAAAAATTCGGTTAAGGCCAG
GGGGAAAGAAAAAATATAAATTAAAACATATAGTATGGGCAAGCAGGGAGCTAGAACGATTCGCAGTTAA
TCCTGGCCTGTTAGAAACATCAGAAGGCTGTAGACAAATACTGGGACAGCTACAACCATCCCTTCAGACA
GGATCAGAAGAACTTAGATCATTATATAATACAGTAGCAACCCTCTATTGTGTGCATCAAAGGATAGAGA
TAAAAGACACCAAGGAAGCTTTAGACAAGATAGAGGAAGAGCAAAACAAAAGTAAGACCACCGCACAGCA
AGCGGCCGCTGATCTTCAGACCTGGAGGAGGAGATATGAGGGACAATTGGAGAAGTGAATTATATAAATA
TAAAGTAGTAAAAATTGAACCATTAGGAGTAGCACCCACCAAGGCAAAGAGAAGAGTGGTGCAGAGAGAA
AAAAGAGCAGTGGGAATAGGAGCTTTGTTCCTTGGGTTCTTGGGAGCAGCAGGAAGCACTATGGGCGCAG
CGTCAATGACGCTGACGGTACAGGCCAGACAATTATTGTCTGGTATAGTGCAGCAGCAGAACAATTTGCT
GAGGGCTATTGAGGCGCAACAGCATCTGTTGCAACTCACAGTCTGGGGCATCAAGCAGCTCCAGGCAAGA
ATCCTGGCTGTGGAAAGATACCTAAAGGATCAACAGCTCCTGGGGATTTGGGGTTGCTCTGGAAAACTCA
TTTGCACCACTGCTGTGCCTTGGAATGCTAGTTGGAGTAATAAATCTCTGGAACAGATTTGGAATCACAC
GACCTGGATGGAGTGGGACAGAGAAATTAACAATTACACAAGCTTAATACACTCCTTAATTGAAGAATCG
CAAAACCAGCAAGAAAAGAATGAACAAGAATTATTGGAATTAGATAAATGGGCAAGTTTGTGGAATTGGT
TTAACATAACAAATTGGCTGTGGTATATAAAATTATTCATAATGATAGTAGGAGGCTTGGTAGGTTTAAG
AATAGTTTTTGCTGTACTTTCTATAGTGAATAGAGTTAGGCAGGGATATTCACCATTATCGTTTCAGACC
CACCTCCCAACCCCGAGGGGACCCAGAGAGGGCCTATTTCCCATGATTCCTTCATATTTGCATATACGAT
ACAAGGCTGTTAGAGAGATAATTAGAATTAATTTGACTGTAAACACAAAGATATTAGTACAAAATACGTG
ACGTAGAAAGTAATAATTTCTTGGGTAGTTTGCAGTTTTAAAATTATGTTTTAAAATGGACTATCATATG
CTTACCGTAACTTGAAAGTATTTCGATTTCTTGGCTTTATATATCTTGTGGAAAGGACGAAACACCGTTG
TCCAAGGTTGTTCGGATGTTTAAGAGCTATGCTGGAAACAGCATAGCAAGTTTAAATAAGGCTAGTCCGT
TATCAACTTGAAAAAGTGGCACCGAGTCGGTGCTTTTTTTGAATTCTAGATCTTGAGACAAATGGCAGTA
TTCATCCACAATTTTAAAAGAAAAGGGGGGATTGGGGGGTACAGTGCAGGGGAAAGAATAGTAGACATAA
TAGCAACAGACATACAAACTAAAGAATTACAAAAACAAATTACAAAAATTCAAAATTTTCGGGTTTATTA
CAGGGACAGCAGAGATCCACTTTGGCGCCGGCTCGAGTGGCTCCGGTGCCCGTCAGTGGGCAGAGCGCAC
ATCGCCCACAGTCCCCGAGAAGTTGGGGGGAGGGGTCGGCAATTGAACCGGTGCCTAGAGAAGGTGGCGC
GGGGTAAACTGGGAAAGTGATGTCGTGTACTGGCTCCGCCTTTTTCCCGAGGGTGGGGGAGAACCGTATA
TAAGTGCAGTAGTCGCCGTGAACGTTCTTTTTCGCAACGGGTTTGCCGCCAGAACACAGGTGTCGTGACG
CGGGATCCGCCACCATGACCGAGTACAAGCCCACGGTGCGCCTCGCCACCCGCGACGACGTCCCCAGGGC
CGTACGCACCCTCGCCGCCGCGTTCGCCGACTACCCCGCCACGCGCCACACCGTCGATCCGGACCGCCAC
ATCGAGCGGGTCACCGAGCTGCAAGAACTCTTCCTCACGCGCGTCGGGCTCGACATCGGCAAGGTGTGGG
TCGCGGACGACGGCGCCGCGGTGGCGGTCTGGACCACGCCGGAGAGCGTCGAAGCGGGGGCGGTGTTCGC
CGAGATCGGCCCGCGCATGGCCGAGTTGAGCGGTTCCCGGCTGGCCGCGCAGCAACAGATGGAAGGCCTC
CTGGCGCCGCACCGGCCCAAGGAGCCCGCGTGGTTCCTGGCCACCGTCGGAGTCTCGCCCGACCACCAGG
GCAAGGGTCTGGGCAGCGCCGTCGTGCTCCCCGGAGTGGAGGCGGCCGAGCGCGCCGGGGTGCCCGCCTT
CCTGGAGACCTCCGCGCCCCGCAACCTCCCCTTCTACGAGCGGCTCGGCTTCACCGTCACCGCCGACGTC
GAGGTGCCCGAAGGACCGCGCACCTGGTGCATGACCCGCAAGCCCGGTGCCTGAACGCGTTAAGTCGACA
ATCAACCTCTGGATTACAAAATTTGTGAAAGATTGACTGGTATTCTTAACTATGTTGCTCCTTTTACGCT
ATGTGGATACGCTGCTTTAATGCCTTTGTATCATGCTATTGCTTCCCGTATGGCTTTCATTTTCTCCTCC
TTGTATAAATCCTGGTTGCTGTCTCTTTATGAGGAGTTGTGGCCCGTTGTCAGGCAACGTGGCGTGGTGT
GCACTGTGTTTGCTGACGCAACCCCCACTGGTTGGGGCATTGCCACCACCTGTCAGCTCCTTTCCGGGAC
TTTCGCTTTCCCCCTCCCTATTGCCACGGCGGAACTCATCGCCGCCTGCCTTGCCCGCTGCTGGACAGGG
GCTCGGCTGTTGGGCACTGACAATTCCGTGGTGTTGTCGGGGAAATCATCGTCCTTTCCTTGGCTGCTCG
CCTGTGTTGCCACCTGGATTCTGCGCGGGACGTCCTTCTGCTACGTCCCTTCGGCCCTCAATCCAGCGGA
CCTTCCTTCCCGCGGCCTGCTGCCGGCTCTGCGGCCTCTTCCGCGTCTTCGCCTTCGCCCTCAGACGAGT
CGGATCTCCCTTTGGGCCGCCTCCCCGCGTCGACTTTAAGACCAATGACTTACAAGGCAGCTGTAGATCT
TAGCCACTTTTTAAAAGAAAAGGGGGGACTGGAAGGGCTAATTCACTCCCAACGAAGACAAGATCTGCTT
TTTGCTTGTACTGGGTCTCTCTGGTTAGACCAGATCTGAGCCTGGGAGCTCTCTGGCTAACTAGGGAACC
CACTGCTTAAGCCTCAATAAAGCTTGCCTTGAGTGCTTCAAGTAGTGTGTGCCCGTCTGTTGTGTGACTC
TGGTAACTAGAGATCCCTCAGACCCTTTTAGTCAGTGTGGAAAATCTCTAGCAGTACGTATAGTAGTTCA
TGTCATCTTATTATTCAGTATTTATAACTTGCAAAGAAATGAATATCAGAGAGTGAGAGGAACTTGTTTA
TTGCAGCTTATAATGGTTACAAATAAAGCAATAGCATCACAAATTTCACAAATAAAGCATTTTTTTCACT
GCATTCTAGTTGTGGTTTGTCCAAACTCATCAATGTATCTTATCATGTCTGGCTCTAGCTATCCCGCCCC
TAACTCCGCCCATCCCGCCCCTAACTCCGCCCAGTTCCGCCCATTCTCCGCCCCATGGCTGACTAATTTT
TTTTATTTATGCAGAGGCCGAGGCCGCCTCGGCCTCTGAGCTATTCCAGAAGTAGTGAGGAGGCTTTTTT
GGAGGCCTAGGGACGTACCCAATTCGCCCTATAGTGAGTCGTATTACGCGCGCTCACTGGCCGTCGTTTT
ACAACGTCGTGACTGGGAAAACCCTGGCGTTACCCAACTTAATCGCCTTGCAGCACATCCCCCTTTCGCC
AGCTGGCGTAATAGCGAAGAGGCCCGCACCGATCGCCCTTCCCAACAGTTGCGCAGCCTGAATGGCGAAT
GGG
[124 nt withheld, positions 4904-5027]
C
[91 nt withheld, positions 5029-5119]
A
[49 nt withheld, positions 5121-5169]
CCTTTGACGTTGGAGTCCACGTTCTTT
[37 nt withheld, positions 5197-5233]
ACCCTATCTCGGTCTATTCTTTTGATTTATAAGGGATTTTGCCGATTTCGGCCTATTGGTTAAAAAATGA
GCTGATTTAACAAAAATTTAACGCGAATTTTAACAAAATATTAACGCTTACAATTTAGGTGGCACTTTTC
GGGGAAATGTGCGCGGAACCCCTATTTGTTTATTTTTCTAAATACATTCAAATATGTATCCGCTCATGAG
ACAATAACCCTGATAAATGCTTCAATAATATTGAAAAAGGAAGAGTATGAGTATTCAACATTTCCGTGTC
GCCCTTATTCCCTTTTTTGCGGCATTTTGCCTTCCTGTTTTTGCTCACCCAGAAACGCTGGTGAAAGTAA
AAGATGCTGAAGATCAGTTGGGTGCACGAGTGGGTTACATCGAACTGGATCTCAACAGCGGTAAGATCCT
TGAGAGTTTTCGCCCCGAAGAACGTTTTCCAATGATGAGCACTTTTAAAGTTCTGCTATGTGGCGCGGTA
TTATCCCGTATTGACGCCGGGCAAGAGCAACTCGGTCGCCGCATACACTATTCTCAGAATGACTTGGTTG
AGTACTCACCAGTCACAGAAAAGCATCTTACGGATGGCATGACAGTAAGAGAATTATGCAGTGCTGCCAT
AACCATGAGTGATAACACTGCGGCCAACTTACTTCTGACAACGATCGGAGGACCGAAGGAGCTAACCGCT
TTTTTGCACAACATGGGGGATCATGTAACTCGCCTTGATCGTTGGGAACCGGAGCTGAATGAAGCCATAC
CAAACGACGAGCGTGACACCACGATGCCTGTAGCAATGGCAACAACGTTGCGCAAACTATTAACTGGCGA
ACTACTTACTCTAGCTTCCCGGCAACAATTAATAGACTGGATGGAGGCGGATAAAGTTGCAGGACCACTT
CTGCGCTCGGCCCTTCCGGCTGGCTGGTTTATTGCTGATAAATCTGGAGCCGGTGAGCGTGGGTCTCGCG
GTATCATTGCAGCACTGGGGCCAGATGGTAAGCCCTCCCGTATCGTAGTTATCTACACGACGGGGAGTCA
GGCAACTATGGATGAACGAAATAGACAGATCGCTGAGATAGGTGCCTCACTGATTAAGCATTGGTAACTG
TCAGACCAAGTTTACTCATATATACTTTAGATTGATTTAAAACTTCATTTTTAATTTAAAAGGATCTAGG
TGAAGATCCTTTTTGATAATCTCATGACCAAAATCCCTTAACGTGAGTTTTCGTTCCACTGAGCGTCAGA
CCCCGTAGAAAAGATCAAAGGATCTTCTTGAGATCCTTTTTTTCTGCGCGTAATCTGCTGCTTGCAAACA
AAAAAACCACCGCTACCAGCGGTGGTTTGTTTGCCGGATCAAGAGCTACCAACTCTTTTTCCGAAGGTAA
CTGGCTTCAGCAGAGCGCAGATACCAAATACTGTTCTTCTAGTGTAGCCGTAGTTAGGCCACCACTTCAA
GAACTCTGTAGCACCGCCTACATACCTCGCTCTGCTAATCCTGTTACCAGTGGCTGCTGCCAGTGGCGAT
AAGTCGTGTCTTACCGGGTTGGACTCAAGACGATAGTTACCGGATAAGGCGCAGCGGTCGGGCTGAACGG
GGGGTTCGTGCACACAGCCCAGCTTGGAGCGAACGACCTACACCGAACTGAGATACCTACAGCGTGAGCT
ATGAGAAAGCGCCACGCTTCCCGAAGGGAGAAAGGCGGACAGGTATCCGGTAAGCGGCAGGGTCGGAACA
GGAGAGCGCACGAGGGAGCTTCCAGGGGGAAACGCCTGGTATCTTTATAGTCCTGTCGGGTTTCGCCACC
TCTGACTTGAGCGTCGATTTTTGTGATGCTCGTCAGGGGGGCGGAGCCTATGGAAAAACGCCAGCAACGC
GGCCTTTTTACGGTTCCTGGCCTTTTGCTGGCCTTTTGCTCACATGTTCTTTCCTGCGTTATCCCCTGAT
TCTGTGGATAACCGTATTACCGCCTTTGAGTGAGCTGATACCGCTCGCCGCAGCCGAACGACCGAGCGCA
GCGAGTCAGTGAGCGAGGAAGCGGAAGAGCGCCCAATAC
Features (pLannotate 1.2.2; 27 found; start..end, strand, type, name):
     95..116     +  protein_bind   CAP binding site: CAP binding activates transcription in the presence of cAMP. E. coli catabolite activator protein
    131..161     +  promoter       lac promoter: promoter for the E. coli lac operon
    169..185     +  protein_bind   lac operator: The lac repressor binds to the lac operator to inhibit transcription in E. coli. This inhibition can be relieved by adding lactose or isopropyl-β-D-thiogalactopyranoside (IPTG). lac repressor encoded by lacI
    230..248     +  promoter       T3 promoter: promoter for bacteriophage T3 RNA polymerase
    276..502     +  promoter       RSV promoter: Rous sarcoma virus enhancer/promoter
    503..683     +  LTR            5' LTR (truncated): truncated 5' long terminal repeat (LTR) from HIV-1
    730..855     +  misc_feature   HIV-1 Ψ: packaging signal of human immunodeficiency virus type 1
    839..1202    +  CDS            HIV-1 gag (fragment): gag protein from human immunodeficiency virus 1; gag
   1348..1581    +  misc_feature   RRE: The Rev response element (RRE) of HIV-1 allows for Rev-dependent mRNA export from the nucleus to the cytoplasm.
   1958..1984    +  CDS            Rev (fragment): human immunodeficiency virus 1 (HIV-1) Rev protein; rev; enhances nuclear export of unspliced and incompletely spliced viral mRNAs
   1988..2228    +  promoter       U6 promoter: RNA polymerase III promoter for human U6 snRNA
   2276..2343    +  misc_RNA       tracrRNA (fragment): trans-activating CRISPR RNA for the Streptococcus pyogenes CRISPR/Cas9 system
   2392..2509    +  misc_feature   cPPT/CTS: central polypurine tract and central termination sequence of HIV-1
   2578..2789    +  promoter       EF-1α core promoter: core promoter for human elongation factor EF-1α
   2815..3414    +  CDS            PuroR (fragment): puromycin N-acetyltransferase; pac from Streptomyces; confers resistance to puromycin
   3430..4018    +  misc_feature   WPRE: woodchuck hepatitis virus posttranscriptional regulatory element
   4069..4088    +  misc_feature   cPPT/CTS (fragment): central polypurine tract and central termination sequence of HIV-1
   4090..4323    +  LTR            3' LTR (ΔU3): self-inactivating 3' long terminal repeat (LTR) from HIV-1
   4401..4522    +  polyA_signal   SV40 poly(A) signal: SV40 polyadenylation signal
   4562..4697    +  rep_origin     SV40 ori: SV40 origin of replication
   4718..4736    -  promoter       T7 promoter: promoter for bacteriophage T7 RNA polymerase
   4744..4899    +  CDS            lacZα (fragment): LacZα fragment of β-galactosidase; lacZ fragment
   4904..5332    +  rep_origin     f1 ori (sequence partly withheld): f1 bacteriophage origin of replication; arrow indicates direction of (+) strand synthesis
   5385..5489    +  promoter       AmpR promoter: bla
   5490..6350    +  CDS            AmpR: β-lactamase; bla; confers resistance to ampicillin, carbenicillin, and related antibiotics
   6521..7109    +  rep_origin     ori: high-copy-number ColE1/pMB1/pBR322/pUC origin of replication
   7292..82      +  CDS            lacI (fragment) (across the origin): lac repressor; lacI; The lac repressor binds to the lac operator to inhibit transcription in E. coli. This inhibition can be relieved by adding lactose or isopropyl-β-D-thiogalactopyranoside (IPTG).
