[The description below was written by a language model from this plasmid's Addgene catalogue record and pLannotate feature annotations shown in this document.]
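Description:
DYNLRB2 A11.5 gRNA is a third-generation lentiviral CRISPR plasmid built on the pLenti-sgRNA backbone that expresses a single guide RNA against human DYNLRB2. It is propagated in E. coli through a high-copy ColE1/pUC-type origin with ampicillin selection (AmpR, β-lactamase). It also carries an f1 origin and remnants of a cloning-vector lac region (lac promoter/operator, lacZα and lacI fragments, T3 and T7 promoters). The catalogue lists the empty backbone as 9,151 bp, whereas the sequenced plasmid is 7,302 nt. This would be consistent with loss of a stuffer when the guide oligos were ligated between the two BsmBI sites, both destroyed in cloning, although the record does not state it.

The viral cassette begins with an RSV promoter fused to a truncated HIV-1 5' LTR, which makes genomic RNA production Tat-independent. This is followed by the Ψ packaging signal with a gag fragment and the Rev response element for nuclear export of the unspliced RNA. The human U6 RNA polymerase III promoter then drives the DYNLRB2 spacer joined to the S. pyogenes tracrRNA-derived scaffold. Downstream sit a cPPT/CTS element, an EF-1α core promoter expressing puromycin N-acetyltransferase for selection of transduced cells, and a WPRE to enhance transcript expression. The cassette ends in a self-inactivating ΔU3 3' LTR, with an SV40 poly(A) signal and SV40 origin beyond it.

No Cas9 is encoded, so the nuclease must be supplied separately, for example by a Cas9-expressing cell line. The plasmid belongs to a guide series used for a large-scale analysis of cell-cycle gene knockouts in human cells.
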