Addgene plasmid #90666: DYNLRB2 A11.5 gRNA
Purpose: 3rd generation lentiviral gRNA plasmid targeting human DYNLRB2
Depositing lab: Iain Cheeseman. Depositing organization: Whitehead Institute for Biomedical Research. Publication: Large-Scale Analysis of CRISPR/Cas9 Cell-Cycle Knockouts Reveals the Diversity of p53-Dependent Responses to Cell-Cycle Defects. McKinley KL, Cheeseman IM. Dev Cell. 2017 Feb 27;40(4):405-420.e2. doi: 10.1016/j.devcel.2017.01.012. Epub 2017 Feb 16. PubMed 28216383.
Backbone
  Vector backbone: pLenti-sgRNA
  Backbone manufacturer: Eric Lander & David Sabatini labs (Addgene plasmid #71409)
  Backbone size w/o insert (bp): 9151
  Vector type: Lentiviral, CRISPR
  Selectable markers: Puromycin
Growth in bacteria
  Bacterial resistance: Ampicillin, 100 μg/mL
  Growth temperature: 37°C
  Growth strain: NEB Stable
  Copy number: Unknown
Gene/Insert
  Gene/Insert name: DYNLRB2 (Guide Designation A11.5) (alt name: pKMKO series)
  gRNA/shRNA sequence: CACCgTTGTCCAAGGTTGTTCGGAT
  Species: H. sapiens (human)
  Promoter: U6
  Cloning method: Restriction Enzyme; 5′ cloning site BsmBI (destroyed during cloning); 3′ cloning site BsmBI (destroyed during cloning)
  Sequencing primers: 5′ hU6-F (5'-GAGGGCCTATTTCCCATGATT-3'); 3′ EF1a-R (5'-CACGGCGACTACTGCACTTA-3')
Terms and licenses: Academic/Nonprofit Terms; Industry Terms: Not Available to Industry
Depositor comments: Please note that gRNA target sequence listed is not strictly the 20nt spacer sequence, but also contains the 5' BsmBI overhang. For more information about knockout human cell lines generated using this plasmid, please see http://cellcycleknockouts.wi.mit.edu/ .
How to cite: DYNLRB2 A11.5 gRNA was a gift from Iain Cheeseman (Addgene plasmid # 90666 ; http://n2t.net/addgene:90666 ; RRID:Addgene_90666)
